Addgene plasmid #141325: pENTR-TARDBP-G368A
Purpose: Gateway cloning of TARDBP-G368A
Depositing lab: Mohan Babu. Depositing organization: University of Regina. Publication: BraInMap Elucidates the Macromolecular Connectivity Landscape of Mammalian Brain. Pourhaghighi R, Ash PEA, Phanse S, Goebels F, Hu LZM, Chen S, Zhang Y, Wierbowski SD, Boudeau S, Moutaoufik MT, Malty RH, Malolepsza E, Tsafou K, Nathan A, Cromar G, Guo H, Abdullatif AA, Apicco DJ, Becker LA, Gitler AD, Pulst SM, Youssef A, Hekman R, Havugimana PC, White CA, Blum BC, Ratti A, Bryant CD, Parkinson J, Lage K, Babu M, Yu H, Bader GD, Wolozin B, Emili A. Cell Syst. 2020 Apr 22;10(4):333-350.e14. doi: 10.1016/j.cels.2020.03.003. PubMed 32325033.
Backbone
  Vector backbone: pDONR221
  Backbone manufacturer: Invitrogen
  Backbone size w/o insert (bp): 4762
  Total vector size (bp): 3795
  Vector type: Gateway cloning
Growth in bacteria
  Bacterial resistance: Kanamycin, 50 μg/mL
  Growth temperature: 37°C
  Growth strain: DH5alpha
  Copy number: High Copy
Gene/Insert
  Gene/Insert name: TARDBP-G368A
  Species: H. sapiens (human)
  Insert size (bp): 1245
  Mutation: G368A
  GenBank ID: 23435
  Entrez Gene: TARDBP (a.k.a. ALS10, TDP-43)
  Cloning method: Restriction Enzyme; 5′ cloning site NsbI (not destroyed); 3′ cloning site EcoRV (not destroyed)
  Sequencing primers: 5′ M13 (-21) Forward; 3′ M13 Reverse
Resource information
  A portion of this plasmid was derived from a plasmid made by: Harvard PlasmidID, clone HsCD00079870
Terms and licenses: Academic/Nonprofit Terms; Industry Terms: Not Available to Industry
How to cite: pENTR-TARDBP-G368A was a gift from Mohan Babu (Addgene plasmid # 141325 ; http://n2t.net/addgene:141325 ; RRID:Addgene_141325)
