[The description below was written by a language model from this plasmid's Addgene catalogue record and pLannotate feature annotations shown in this document.]
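Description:
pENTR-TARDBP-G368A is a Gateway entry clone built on the Invitrogen pDONR221 backbone, carrying the human TARDBP open reading frame (encoding TDP-43, also known as ALS10) with a mutation recorded as G368A. It is a small bacterial plasmid of about 3.8 kb, smaller than the empty donor vector, as expected when the donor's negative-selection cassette between the att sites is replaced by an insert. It replicates in E. coli from a high-copy ColE1/pUC-type origin and is selected with kanamycin through an aminoglycoside phosphotransferase (KanR) gene.

The roughly 1.2 kb TARDBP coding sequence sits between attL1 and attL2, the recombination sites used in the Gateway LR reaction, so the ORF can be moved directionally and in frame into any attR-containing destination vector. The entry clone has no promoter positioned to express the insert. The only promoter annotated is a T7 promoter just outside attL2, on the opposite strand to the coding sequence. The rrnB T1 and T2 terminators upstream of attL1 insulate the insert from read-through transcription from the backbone. The short lacI and lacZα fragments are backbone remnants with no functional role. M13 forward and reverse priming sites flank the cassette for sequence verification.

TDP-43 is an RNA-binding protein that binds GU-rich sequences through two RNA recognition motifs and regulates splicing and RNA processing. The record does not state the functional consequence of the G368A change. The stated purpose is simply Gateway cloning of this variant, and the insert derives in part from an existing ORF repository clone. The associated publication concerns mapping of macromolecular complexes in mammalian brain.
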