Features (pLannotate 1.2.2; 10 found; start..end, strand, type, name):
    121..213     +  CDS            lacI (fragment): lac repressor; lacI; The lac repressor binds to the lac operator to inhibit transcription in E. coli. This inhibition can be relieved by adding lactose or isopropyl-β-D-thiogalactopyranoside (IPTG).
    268..295     -  terminator     rrnB T2 terminator: transcription terminator T2 from the E. coli rrnB gene
    427..470     +  terminator     rrnB T1 terminator: Escherichia coli rrnB; transcription terminator T1 from the E. coli rrnB gene
    517..553     -  CDS            lacZα (fragment): LacZα fragment of β-galactosidase; lacZ fragment
    569..668     +  protein_bind   attL1: mutant version of attL; recombination site for the Gateway® LR reaction LR Clonase™
    674..1915    +  CDS            TARDBP: TADBP_HUMAN - Also known as TDP43. Experimental evidence at protein level: Swiss-Prot protein existence level 1. RNA-binding protein that is involved in various steps of RNA biogenesis and processing (PubMed:23519609). Preferentially binds, via its two RNA recognition motifs RRM1 and RRM2, to GU-repeats on RNA molecules predominantly localized within long introns and in the 3'UTR of mRNAs (PubMed:23519609, PubMed:24240615, PubMed:24464995). In turn, regulates the splicing of many non-coding and protein-coding RNAs including proteins involved in neuronal survival, as well as mRNAs that encode p
   1920..2019    -  protein_bind   attL2: mutant version of attL; recombination site for the Gateway® LR reaction LR Clonase™
   2037..2055    -  promoter       T7 promoter: promoter for bacteriophage T7 RNA polymerase
   2189..2998    +  CDS            KanR: aminoglycoside phosphotransferase; aph(3')-Ia; confers resistance to kanamycin in bacteria or G418 (Geneticin®) in eukaryotes
   3145..3733    +  rep_origin     ori: high-copy-number ColE1/pMB1/pBR322/pUC origin of replication
>Addgene plasmid #141325 | pENTR-TARDBP-G368A | addgene full sequence | sequence record 305083 | Addgene NGS Result
CTTTCCTGCGTTATCCCCTGATTCTGTGGATAACCGTATTACCGCCTTTGAGTGAGCTGATACCGCTCGC
CGCAGCCGAACGACCGAGCGCAGCGAGTCAGTGAGCGAGGAAGCGGAAGAGCGCCCAATACGCAAACCGC
CTCTCCCCGCGCGTTGGCCGATTCATTAATGCAGCTGGCACGACAGGTTTCCCGACTGGAAAGCGGGCAG
TGAGCGCAACGCAATTAATACGCGTACCGCTAGCCAGGAAGAGTTTGTAGAAACGCAAAAAGGCCATCCG
TCAGGATGGCCTTCTGCTTAGTTTGATGCCTGGCAGTTTATGGCGGGCGTCCTGCCCGCCACCCTCCGGG
CCGTTGCTTCACAACGTTCAAATCCGCTCCCGGCGGATTTGTCCTACTCAGGAGAGCGTTCACCGACAAA
CAACAGATAAAACGAAAGGCCCAGTCTTCCGACTGAGCCTTTCGTTTTATTTGATGCCTGGCAGTTCCCT
ACTCTCGCGTTAACGCTAGCATGGATGTTTTCCCAGTCACGACGTTGTAAAACGACGGCCAGTCTTAAGC
TCGGGCCCCAAATAATGATTTTATTTTGACTGATAGTGACCTGTTCGTTGCAACAAATTGATGAGCAATG
CTTTTTTATAATGCCAACTTTGTACAAAAAAGCAGGCTCCACCATGTCTGAATATATTCGGGTAACCGAA
GATGAGAACGATGAGCCCATTGAAATACCATCGGAAGACGATGGGACGGTGCTGCTCTCCACGGTTACAG
CCCAGTTTCCAGGGGCGTGTGGGCTTCGCTACAGGAATCCAGTGTCTCAGTGTATGAGAGGTGTCCGGCT
GGTAGAAGGAATTCTGCATGCCCCAGATGCTGGCTGGGGAAATCTGGTGTATGTTGTCAACTATCCAAAA
GATAACAAAAGAAAAATGGATGAGACAGATGCTTCATCAGCAGTGAAAGTGAAAAGAGCAGTCCAGAAAA
CATCCGATTTAATAGTGTTGGGTCTCCCATGGAAAACAACCGAACAGGACCTGAAAGAGTATTTTAGTAC
CTTTGGAGAAGTTCTTATGGTGCAGGTCAAGAAAGATCTTAAGACTGGTCATTCAAAGGGGTTTGGCTTT
GTTCGTTTTACGGAATATGAAACACAAGTGAAAGTAATGTCACAGCGACATATGATAGATGGACGATGGT
GTGACTGCAAACTTCCTAATTCTAAGCAAAGCCAAGATGAGCCTTTGAGAAGCAGAAAAGTGTTTGTGGG
GCGCTGTACAGAGGACATGACTGAGGATGAGCTGCGGGAGTTCTTCTCTCAGTACGGGGATGTGATGGAT
GTCTTCATCCCCAAGCCATTCAGGGCCTTTGCCTTTGTTACATTTGCAGATGATCAGATTGCGCAGTCTC
TTTGTGGAGAGGACTTGATCATTAAAGGAATCAGCGTTCATATATCCAATGCCGAACCTAAGCACAATAG
CAATAGACAGTTAGAAAGAAGTGGAAGATTTGGTGGTAATCCAGGTGGCTTTGGGAATCAGGGTGGATTT
GGTAATAGCAGAGGGGGTGGAGCTGGTTTGGGAAACAATCAAGGTAGTAATATGGGTGGTGGGATGAACT
TTGGTGCGTTCAGCATTAATCCAGCCATGATGGCTGCCGCCCAGGCAGCACTACAGAGCAGTTGGGGTAT
GATGGGCATGTTAGCCAGCCAGCAGAACCAGTCAGGCCCATCGGGTAATAACCAAAACCAAGGCAACATG
CAGAGGGAGCCAAACCAGGCCTTCGCTTCTGGAAATAACTCTTATAGTGGCTCTAATTCTGGTGCAGCAA
TTGGTTGGGGATCAGCATCCAATGCAGGGTCGGGCAGTGGTTTTAATGGAGGCTTTGGCTCAAGCATGGA
TTCTAAGTCTTCTGGCTGGGGAATGTTGGACCCAGCTTTCTTGTACAAAGTTGGCATTATAAGAAAGCAT
TGCTTATCAATTTGTTGCAACGAACAGGTCACTATCAGTCAAAATAAAATCATTATTTGCCATCCAGCTG
ATATCCCCTATAGTGAGTCGTATTACATGGTCATAGCTGTTTCCTGGCAGCTCTGGCCCGTGTCTCAAAA
TCTCTGATGTTACATTGCACAAGATAAAAATATATCATCATGAACAATAAAACTGTCTGCTTACATAAAC
AGTAATACAAGGGGTGTTATGAGCCATATTCAACGGGAAACGTCGAGGCCGCGATTAAATTCCAACATGG
ATGCTGATTTATATGGGTATAAATGGGCTCGCGATAATGTCGGGCAATCAGGTGCGACAATCTATCGCTT
GTATGGGAAGCCCGATGCGCCAGAGTTGTTTCTGAAACATGGCAAAGGTAGCGTTGCCAATGATGTTACA
GATGAGATGGTCAGACTAAACTGGCTGACGGAATTTATGCCTCTTCCGACCATCAAGCATTTTATCCGTA
CTCCTGATGATGCATGGTTACTCACCACTGCGATCCCCGGAAAAACAGCATTCCAGGTATTAGAAGAATA
TCCTGATTCAGGTGAAAATATTGTTGATGCGCTGGCAGTGTTCCTGCGCCGGTTGCATTCGATTCCTGTT
TGTAATTGTCCTTTTAACAGCGATCGCGTATTTCGTCTCGCTCAGGCGCAATCACGAATGAATAACGGTT
TGGTTGATGCGAGTGATTTTGATGACGAGCGTAATGGCTGGCCTGTTGAACAAGTCTGGAAAGAAATGCA
TAAACTTTTGCCATTCTCACCGGATTCAGTCGTCACTCATGGTGATTTCTCACTTGATAACCTTATTTTT
GACGAGGGGAAATTAATAGGTTGTATTGATGTTGGACGAGTCGGAATCGCAGACCGATACCAGGATCTTG
CCATCCTATGGAACTGCCTCGGTGAGTTTTCTCCTTCATTACAGAAACGGCTTTTTCAAAAATATGGTAT
TGATAATCCTGATATGAATAAATTGCAGTTTCATTTGATGCTCGATGAGTTTTTCTAATCAGAATTGGTT
AATTGGTTGTAACACTGGCAGAGCATTACGCTGACTTGACGGGACGGCGCAAGCTCATGACCAAAATCCC
TTAACGTGAGTTACGCGTCGTTCCACTGAGCGTCAGACCCCGTAGAAAAGATCAAAGGATCTTCTTGAGA
TCCTTTTTTTCTGCGCGTAATCTGCTGCTTGCAAACAAAAAAACCACCGCTACCAGCGGTGGTTTGTTTG
CCGGATCAAGAGCTACCAACTCTTTTTCCGAAGGTAACTGGCTTCAGCAGAGCGCAGATACCAAATACTG
TTCTTCTAGTGTAGCCGTAGTTAGGCCACCACTTCAAGAACTCTGTAGCACCGCCTACATACCTCGCTCT
GCTAATCCTGTTACCAGTGGCTGCTGCCAGTGGCGATAAGTCGTGTCTTACCGGGTTGGACTCAAGACGA
TAGTTACCGGATAAGGCGCAGCGGTCGGGCTGAACGGGGGGTTCGTGCACACAGCCCAGCTTGGAGCGAA
CGACCTACACCGAACTGAGATACCTACAGCGTGAGCTATGAGAAAGCGCCACGCTTCCCGAAGGGAGAAA
GGCGGACAGGTATCCGGTAAGCGGCAGGGTCGGAACAGGAGAGCGCACGAGGGAGCTTCCAGGGGGAAAC
GCCTGGTATCTTTATAGTCCTGTCGGGTTTCGCCACCTCTGACTTGAGCGTCGATTTTTGTGATGCTCGT
CAGGGGGGCGGAGCCTATGGAAAAACGCCAGCAACGCGGCCTTTTTACGGTTCCTGGCCTTTTGCTGGCC
TTTTGCTCACATGTT
